>Addgene plasmid #60025 | TALEN-mROSA26 KKR | addgene full sequence | sequence record 100301 | Full plasmid sequence, assembled by Addgene
CTCCCAGTTCAATTACAGCTCTTAAGGCTAGAGTACTTAATACGACTCACTATAGGCTAGCCACCATGGA
CTATAAGGACCACGACGGAGACTACAAGGATCATGATATTGATTACAAAGACGATGACGATAAGATGGCC
CCAAAGAAGAAGCGGAAGGTCGGTATCCACGGAGTCCCAGCAGCCGTAGATTTGAGAACTTTGGGATATT
CACAGCAGCAGCAGGAAAAGATCAAGCCCAAAGTGAGGTCGACAGTCGCGCAGCATCACGAAGCGCTGGT
GGGTCATGGGTTTACACATGCCCACATCGTAGCCTTGTCGCAGCACCCTGCAGCCCTTGGCACGGTCGCC
GTCAAGTACCAGGACATGATTGCGGCGTTGCCGGAAGCCACACATGAGGCGATCGTCGGTGTGGGGAAAC
AGTGGAGCGGAGCCCGAGCGCTTGAGGCCCTGTTGACGGTCGCGGGAGAGCTGAGAGGGCCTCCCCTTCA
GCTGGACACGGGCCAGTTGCTGAAGATCGCGAAGCGGGGAGGAGTCACGGCGGTCGAGGCGGTGCACGCG
TGGCGCAATGCACTGACGGGTGCCCCCCTGAACCTGACCCCGGACCAAGTGGTGGCTATCGCCAGCCACG
ATGGCGGCAAGCAAGCGCTCGAAACGGTGCAGCGGCTGTTGCCGGTGCTGTGCCAGGACCATGGCCTGAC
CCCGGACCAAGTGGTGGCTATCGCCAGCAACAATGGCGGCAAGCAAGCGCTCGAAACGGTGCAGCGGCTG
TTGCCGGTGCTGTGCCAGGACCATGGCCTGACCCCGGACCAAGTGGTGGCTATCGCCAGCAACGGTGGCG
GCAAGCAAGCGCTCGAAACGGTGCAGCGGCTGTTGCCGGTGCTGTGCCAGGACCATGGCCTGACCCCGGA
CCAAGTGGTGGCTATCGCCAGCAACAATGGCGGCAAGCAAGCGCTCGAAACGGTGCAGCGGCTGTTGCCG
GTGCTGTGCCAGGACCATGGCCTGACCCCGGACCAAGTGGTGGCTATCGCCAGCAACATTGGCGGCAAGC
AAGCGCTCGAAACGGTGCAGCGGCTGTTGCCGGTGCTGTGCCAGGACCATGGCCTGACCCCGGACCAAGT
GGTGGCTATCGCCAGCAACGGTGGCGGCAAGCAAGCGCTCGAAACGGTGCAGCGGCTGTTGCCGGTGCTG
TGCCAGGACCATGGCCTGACTCCGGACCAAGTGGTGGCTATCGCCAGCCACGATGGCGGCAAGCAAGCGC
TCGAAACGGTGCAGCGGCTGTTGCCGGTGCTGTGCCAGGACCATGGCCTGACCCCGGACCAAGTGGTGGC
TATCGCCAGCAACGGTGGCGGCAAGCAAGCGCTCGAAACGGTGCAGCGGCTGTTGCCGGTGCTGTGCCAG
GACCATGGCCTGACCCCGGACCAAGTGGTGGCTATCGCCAGCAACAATGGCGGCAAGCAAGCGCTCGAAA
CGGTGCAGCGGCTGTTGCCGGTGCTGTGCCAGGACCATGGCCTGACTCCGGACCAAGTGGTGGCTATCGC
CAGCCACGATGGCGGCAAGCAAGCGCTCGAAACGGTGCAGCGGCTGTTGCCGGTGCTGTGCCAGGACCAT
GGCCTGACCCCGGACCAAGTGGTGGCTATCGCCAGCAACATTGGCGGCAAGCAAGCGCTCGAAACGGTGC
AGCGGCTGTTGCCGGTGCTGTGCCAGGACCATGGCCTGACCCCGGACCAAGTGGTGGCTATCGCCAGCAA
CATTGGCGGCAAGCAAGCGCTCGAAACGGTGCAGCGGCTGTTGCCGGTGCTGTGCCAGGACCATGGCCTG
ACTCCGGACCAAGTGGTGGCTATCGCCAGCCACGATGGCGGCAAGCAAGCGCTCGAAACGGTGCAGCGGC
TGTTGCCGGTGCTGTGCCAGGACCATGGCCTGACCCCGGACCAAGTGGTGGCTATCGCCAGCAACGGTGG
CGGCAAGCAAGCGCTCGAAACGGTGCAGCGGCTGTTGCCGGTGCTGTGCCAGGACCATGGCCTGACTCCG
GACCAAGTGGTGGCTATCGCCAGCCACGATGGCGGCAAGCAAGCGCTCGAAACGGTGCAGCGGCTGTTGC
CGGTGCTGTGCCAGGACCATGGCCTGACTCCGGACCAAGTGGTGGCTATCGCCAGCCACGATGGCGGCAA
GCAAGCGCTCGAAACGGTGCAGCGGCTGTTGCCGGTGCTGTGCCAGGACCATGGCCTGACCCCGGACCAA
GTGGTGGCTATCGCCAGCAACATTGGCGGCAAGCAAGCGCTCGAAACGGTGCAGCGGCTGTTGCCGGTGC
TGTGCCAGGACCATGGCCTGACCCCGGACCAAGTGGTGGCTATCGCCAGCAACAATGGCGGCAAGCAAGC
GCTCGAAACGGTGCAGCGGCTGTTGCCGGTGCTGTGCCAGGACCATGGCCTGACCCCGGACCAAGTGGTG
GCTATCGCCAGCAACGGTGGCGGCAAGCAAGCGCTCGAAAGCATTGTGGCCCAGCTGAGCCGGCCTGATC
CGGCGTTGGCCGCGTTGACCAACGACCACCTCGTAGCGCTGGCCTGCCTCGGCGGACGACCCGCCTTGGA
TGCGGTGAAGAAGGGGCTCCCGCACGCGCCTGCATTGATTAAGCGGACCAACAGAAGGATTCCCGAGAGG
ACATCACATCGAGTGGCAGGTTCCCAACTCGTGAAGAGTGAACTTGAGGAGAAAAAGTCGGAGCTGCGGC
ACAAATTGAAATACGTACCGCATGAATACATCGAACTTATCGAAATTGCTAGGAACTCGACTCAAGACAG
AATCCTTGAGATGAAGGTAATGGAGTTCTTTATGAAGGTTTATGGATACCGAGGGAAGCATCTCGGTGGA
TCACGAAAACCCGACGGAGCAATCTATACGGTGGGGAGCCCGATTGATTACGGAGTGATCGTCGACACGA
AAGCCTACAGCGGTGGGTACAATCTTCCCATCGGGCAGGCAGATGAGATGCAACGTTATGTCAAAGAAAA
TCAGACCAGGAACAAACACATCAATCCAAATGAGTGGTGGAAAGTGTATCCTTCATCAGTGACCGAGTTT
AAGTTTTTGTTTGTCTCTGGGCATTTCAAAGGCAACTATAAGGCCCAGCTCACACGGTTGAATCGCAAAA
CGAACTGCAATGGTGCGGTTTTGTCCGTAGAGGAACTGCTCATTGGTGGAGAAATGATCAAAGCGGGAAC
TCTGACACTGGAAGAAGTCAGACGCAAGTTTAACAATGGCGAGATCAATTTCCGCTCATAATCTAGAGCG
GCCGCTTCGAGCAGACATGATAAGATACATTGATGAGTTTGGACAAACCACAACTAGAATGCAGTGAAAA
AAATGCTTTATTTGTGAAATTTGTGATGCTATTGCTTTATTTGTAACCATTATAAGCTGCAATAAACAAG
TTAACAACAACAATTGCATTCATTTTATGTTTCAGGTTCAGGGGGAGGTGTGGGAGGTTTTTTAAAGCAA
GTAAAACCTCTACAAATGTGGTAAAATCGATAAGGATCCAGGTGGCACTTTTCGGGGAAATGTGCGCGGA
ACCCCTATTTGTTTATTTTTCTAAATACATTCAAATATGTATCCGCTCATGAGACAATAACCCTGATAAA
TGCTTCAATAATATTGAAAAAGGAAGAGTATGAGTATTCAACATTTCCGTGTCGCCCTTATTCCCTTTTT
TGCGGCATTTTGCCTTCCTGTTTTTGCTCACCCAGAAACGCTGGTGAAAGTAAAAGATGCTGAAGATCAG
TTGGGTGCACGAGTGGGTTACATCGAACTGGATCTCAACAGCGGTAAGATCCTTGAGAGTTTTCGCCCCG
AAGAACGTTTTCCAATGATGAGCACTTTTAAAGTTCTGCTATGTGGCGCGGTATTATCCCGTATTGACGC
CGGGCAAGAGCAACTCGGTCGCCGCATACACTATTCTCAGAATGACTTGGTTGAGTACTCACCAGTCACA
GAAAAGCATCTTACGGATGGCATGACAGTAAGAGAATTATGCAGTGCTGCCATAACCATGAGTGATAACA
CTGCGGCCAACTTACTTCTGACAACGATCGGAGGACCGAAGGAGCTAACCGCTTTTTTGCACAACATGGG
GGATCATGTAACTCGCCTTGATCGTTGGGAACCGGAGCTGAATGAAGCCATACCAAACGACGAGCGTGAC
ACCACGATGCCTGTAGCAATGGCAACAACGTTGCGCAAACTATTAACTGGCGAACTACTTACTCTAGCTT
CCCGGCAACAATTAATAGACTGGATGGAGGCGGATAAAGTTGCAGGACCACTTCTGCGCTCGGCCCTTCC
GGCTGGCTGGTTTATTGCTGATAAATCTGGAGCCGGTGAGCGTGGGTCTCGCGGTATCATTGCAGCACTG
GGGCCAGATGGTAAGCCCTCCCGTATCGTAGTTATCTACACGACGGGGAGTCAGGCAACTATGGATGAAC
GAAATAGACAGATCGCTGAGATAGGTGCCTCACTGATTAAGCATTGGTAACTGTCAGACCAAGTTTACTC
ATATATACTTTAGATTGATTTAAAACTTCATTTTTAATTTAAAAGGATCTAGGTGAAGATCCTTTTTGAT
AATCTCATGACCAAAATCCCTTAACGTGAGTTTTCGTTCCACTGAGCGTCAGACCCCGTAGAAAAGATCA
AAGGATCTTCTTGAGATCCTTTTTTTCTGCGCGTAATCTGCTGCTTGCAAACAAAAAAACCACCGCTACC
AGCGGTGGTTTGTTTGCCGGATCAAGAGCTACCAACTCTTTTTCCGAAGGTAACTGGCTTCAGCAGAGCG
CAGATACCAAATACTGTTCTTCTAGTGTAGCCGTAGTTAGGCCACCACTTCAAGAACTCTGTAGCACCGC
CTACATACCTCGCTCTGCTAATCCTGTTACCAGTGGCTGCTGCCAGTGGCGATAAGTCGTGTCTTACCGG
GTTGGACTCAAGACGATAGTTACCGGATAAGGCGCAGCGGTCGGGCTGAACGGGGGGTTCGTGCACACAG
CCCAGCTTGGAGCGAACGACCTACACCGAACTGAGATACCTACAGCGTGAGCTATGAGAAAGCGCCACGC
TTCCCGAAGGGAGAAAGGCGGACAGGTATCCGGTAAGCGGCAGGGTCGGAACAGGAGAGCGCACGAGGGA
GCTTCCAGGGGGAAACGCCTGGTATCTTTATAGTCCTGTCGGGTTTCGCCACCTCTGACTTGAGCGTCGA
TTTTTGTGATGCTCGTCAGGGGGGCGGAGCCTATGGAAAAACGCCAGCAACGCGGCCTTTTTACGGTTCC
TGGCCTTTTGCTGGCCTTTTGCTCACATGGCTCGACAGATCTGCGCAGCACCATGGCCTGAAATAACCTC
TGAAAGAGGAACTTGGTTAGGTACCTTCTGAGGCGGAAAGAACCAGCTGTGGAATGTGTGTCAGTTAGGG
TGTGGAAAGTCCCCAGGCTCCCCAGCAGGCAGAAGTATGCAAAGCATGCATCTCAATTAGTCAGCAACCA
GGTGTGGAAAGTCCCCAGGCTCCCCAGCAGGCAGAAGTATGCAAAGCATGCATCTCAATTAGTCAGCAAC
CATAGTCCCGCCCCTAACTCCGCCCATCCCGCCCCTAACTCCGCCCAGTTCCGCCCATTCTCCGCCCCAT
GGCTGACTAATTTTTTTTATTTATGCAGAGGCCGAGGCCGCCTCGGCCTCTGAGCTATTCCAGAAGTAGT
GAGGAGGCTTTTTTGGAGGCCTAGGCTTTTGCAAAAAGCTTGATTCTTCTGACACAACAGTCTCGAACTT
AAGCTGCAGAAGTTGGTCGTGAGGCACTGGGCAGGTAAGTATCAAGGTTACAAGACAGGTTTAAGGAGAC
CAATAGAAACTGGGCTTGTCGAGACAGAGAAGACTCTTGCGTTTCTGATAGGCACCTATTGGTCTTACTG
ACATCCACTTTGCCTTTCTCTCCACAGGTGTCCA
Features (pLannotate 1.2.2; 11 found; start..end, strand, type, name):
     38..56      +  promoter       T7 promoter: promoter for bacteriophage T7 RNA polymerase
    132..695     +  CDS            avrBs3 (fragment): AVRB3_XANEU - Experimental evidence at protein level: Swiss-Prot protein existence level 1. Avirulence protein. Acts as a transcription factor in C.annuum plants. In susceptible plants lacking the Bs3 resistance gene induces expression of a number of genes, including genes homologous to a family of auxin-induced genes, alpha-expansin genes, pectate lyase, anthocyanidin glucoside rhamnosyl transferase and at least one transcription factor, UPA20. Their expression leads to plant hypertrophy in mesophyll cells, probably mainly mediated by UPA20 (PubMed:17962565). In resistant plants induces the h
   2490..2696    +  CDS            avrBs3 (fragment): AVRB3_XANEU - Experimental evidence at protein level: Swiss-Prot protein existence level 1. Avirulence protein. Acts as a transcription factor in C.annuum plants. In susceptible plants lacking the Bs3 resistance gene induces expression of a number of genes, including genes homologous to a family of auxin-induced genes, alpha-expansin genes, pectate lyase, anthocyanidin glucoside rhamnosyl transferase and at least one transcription factor, UPA20. Their expression leads to plant hypertrophy in mesophyll cells, probably mainly mediated by UPA20 (PubMed:17962565). In resistant plants induces the h
   2685..3272    +  CDS            fokIR (fragment): T2F1_PLAOK - Also known as rfoKI. Experimental evidence at protein level: Swiss-Prot protein existence level 1. Recognizes the double-stranded sequence 5'-GGATG-3'/3'-CATCC- 5' and cleaves respectively 14 bases after G-1 and 13 bases before C-1. From Planomicrobium okeanokoites (Planococcus okeanokoites) (Flavobacterium okeanokoites).
   3311..3432    -  polyA_signal   SV40 poly(A) signal: SV40 polyadenylation signal
   3455..3523    -  CDS            large T antigen (fragment): large T antigen from SV40 (simian virus 40)
   3565..3669    +  promoter       AmpR promoter: bla
   3670..4530    +  CDS            AmpR: β-lactamase; bla; confers resistance to ampicillin, carbenicillin, and related antibiotics
   4701..5289    +  rep_origin     ori: high-copy-number ColE1/pMB1/pBR322/pUC origin of replication
   5418..5775    +  promoter       SV40 promoter: SV40 enhancer and early promoter
   5845..5977    +  intron         chimeric intron: chimera between introns from human β-globin and immunoglobulin heavy chain genes
