[The description below was written by a language model from this plasmid's Addgene catalogue record and pLannotate feature annotations shown in this document.]
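Description:
TALEN-mROSA26 KKR is a roughly 6 kb mammalian expression plasmid built on the phRL-SV40 backbone that encodes one TALE nuclease directed against the mouse ROSA26 locus. It is propagated in E. coli through a high-copy ColE1/pUC-type origin and selected with ampicillin via the β-lactamase (AmpR) gene and its own promoter.

The expression unit runs across the plasmid's numbering origin. The SV40 enhancer/early promoter is followed by a chimeric β-globin/immunoglobulin intron, which generally improves expression in mammalian cells. A T7 promoter sits immediately upstream of the coding region, which would permit in vitro transcription of TALEN mRNA. The open reading frame begins with an N-terminal segment derived from the Xanthomonas TAL effector AvrBs3. A central stretch that the automated annotation leaves unlabelled comes next and corresponds in position to the custom repeat array. A C-terminal AvrBs3 segment follows, fused to the FokI endonuclease cleavage domain. An SV40 polyadenylation signal lies downstream of the coding sequence.

According to the record, the DNA-binding repeats were installed by Golden Gate assembly through BsmBI sites and comprise 19 repeat-variable diresidues that specify the target half-site. The "KKR" in the name suggests an obligate-heterodimer FokI variant intended to pair with a complementary partner TALEN binding the opposite half-site, although the record does not spell this out or name the partner.

The associated publication concerns gene targeting of the Rosa26 locus in mouse zygotes with TALE nucleases. The construct therefore serves to introduce a site-specific double-strand break at this commonly used safe-harbour locus and so stimulate targeted transgene integration.
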