Addgene plasmid #60025: TALEN-mROSA26 KKR
Purpose: Expression of a TALEN protein specific for mouse ROSA26 locus.
Depositing lab: Radislav Sedláček. Depositing organization: Institute of Molecular Genetics of the Czech Academy of Sciences. Publication: Efficient gene targeting of the Rosa26 locus in mouse zygotes using TALE nucleases. Kasparek P, Krausova M, Haneckova R, Kriz V, Zbodakova O, Korinek V, Sedlacek R. FEBS Lett. 2014 Sep 18. pii: S0014-5793(14)00689-9. doi: 10.1016/j.febslet.2014.09.014. PubMed 25241166.
Backbone
  Vector backbone: phRL-SV40
  Backbone manufacturer: addgene
  Total vector size (bp): 6000
  Modifications to backbone: insertion of TALE DNA binding domain via Golden gate cloning containing following RVDs: HD-NN-NG-NN-NI-NG-HD-NG-NN-HD-NI-NI-HD-NG-HD-HD-NI-NN-NG
  Vector type: Mammalian Expression, TALEN
Growth in bacteria
  Bacterial resistance: Ampicillin, 100 μg/mL
  Growth temperature: 37°C
  Growth strain: XL1 Blue
  Copy number: Unknown
Gene/Insert
  Gene/Insert name: TALEN-ROSA26
  Promoter: SV40
  Cloning method: Restriction Enzyme; 5′ cloning site BsmBI (unknown if destroyed); 3′ cloning site BsmBI (unknown if destroyed)
  Sequencing primers: 5′ gaggagtcacggcggtc; 3′ catccaaggcgggtcgt
Terms and licenses: Academic/Nonprofit Terms; Industry Terms: Not Available to Industry
How to cite: TALEN-mROSA26 KKR was a gift from Radislav Sedláček (Addgene plasmid # 60025 ; http://n2t.net/addgene:60025 ; RRID:Addgene_60025)
