>Addgene plasmid #60025 | TALEN-mROSA26 KKR | depositor partial sequence | sequence record 96764 | Backbone sequence
AACGACCACCTCGTAGCGCTGGCCTGCCTCGGCGGACGACCCGCCTTGGATGCGGTGAAGAAGGGGCTCC
CGCACGCGCCTGCATTGATTAAGCGGACCAACAGAAGGATTCCCGAGAGGACATCACATCGAGTGGCAGG
TTCCCAACTCGTGAAGAGTGAACTTGAGGAGAAAAAGTCGGAGCTGCGGCACAAATTGAAATACGTACCG
CATGAATACATCGAACTTATCGAAATTGCTAGGAACTCGACTCAAGACAGAATCCTTGAGATGAAGGTAA
TGGAGTTCTTTATGAAGGTTTATGGATACCGAGGGAAGCATCTCGGTGGATCACGAAAACCCGACGGAGC
AATCTATACGGTGGGGAGCCCGATTGATTACGGAGTGATCGTCGACACGAAAGCCTACAGCGGTGGGTAC
AATCTTCCCATCGGGCAGGCAGATGAGATGCAACGTTATGTCAAAGAAAATCAGACCAGGAACAAACACA
TCAATCCAAATGAGTGGTGGAAAGTGTATCCTTCATCAGTGACCGAGTTTAAGTTTTTGTTTGTCTCTGG
GCATTTCAAAGGCAACTATAAGGCCCAGCTCACACGGTTGAATCGCAAAACGAACTGCAATGGTGCGGTT
TTGTCCGTAGAGGAACTGCTCATTGGTGGAGAAATGATCAAAGCGGGAACTCTGACACTGGAAGAAGTCA
GACGCAAGTTTAACAATGGCGAGATCAATTTCCGCTCATAATCTAGAGCGGCCGCTTCGAGCAGACATGA
TAAGATACATTGATGAGTTTGGACAAACCACAACTAGAATGCAGTGAAAAAAATGCTTTATTTGTGAAAT
TTGTGATGCTATTGCTTTATTTGTAACCATTATAAGCTGCAATAAACAAGTTAACAACAACAATTGCATT
CATTTTATGTTTCAGGTTCAGGGGGAGGTGTGGGAGGTTTTTTAAAGCAAGTAAAACCTCTACAAATGTG
GTAAAATCGATAAGGATCCAGGTGGCACTTTTCGGGGAAATGTGCGCGGAACCCCTATTTGTTTATTTTT
CTAAATACATTCAAATATGTATCCGCTCATGAGACAATAACCCTGATAAATGCTTCAATAATATTGAAAA
AGGAAGAGTATGAGTATTCAACATTTCCGTGTCGCCCTTATTCCCTTTTTTGCGGCATTTTGCCTTCCTG
TTTTTGCTCACCCAGAAACGCTGGTGAAAGTAAAAGATGCTGAAGATCAGTTGGGTGCACGAGTGGGTTA
CATCGAACTGGATCTCAACAGCGGTAAGATCCTTGAGAGTTTTCGCCCCGAAGAACGTTTTCCAATGATG
AGCACTTTTAAAGTTCTGCTATGTGGCGCGGTATTATCCCGTATTGACGCCGGGCAAGAGCAACTCGGTC
GCCGCATACACTATTCTCAGAATGACTTGGTTGAGTACTCACCAGTCACAGAAAAGCATCTTACGGATGG
CATGACAGTAAGAGAATTATGCAGTGCTGCCATAACCATGAGTGATAACACTGCGGCCAACTTACTTCTG
ACAACGATCGGAGGACCGAAGGAGCTAACCGCTTTTTTGCACAACATGGGGGATCATGTAACTCGCCTTG
ATCGTTGGGAACCGGAGCTGAATGAAGCCATACCAAACGACGAGCGTGACACCACGATGCCTGTAGCAAT
GGCAACAACGTTGCGCAAACTATTAACTGGCGAACTACTTACTCTAGCTTCCCGGCAACAATTAATAGAC
TGGATGGAGGCGGATAAAGTTGCAGGACCACTTCTGCGCTCGGCCCTTCCGGCTGGCTGGTTTATTGCTG
ATAAATCTGGAGCCGGTGAGCGTGGGTCTCGCGGTATCATTGCAGCACTGGGGCCAGATGGTAAGCCCTC
CCGTATCGTAGTTATCTACACGACGGGGAGTCAGGCAACTATGGATGAACGAAATAGACAGATCGCTGAG
ATAGGTGCCTCACTGATTAAGCATTGGTAACTGTCAGACCAAGTTTACTCATATATACTTTAGATTGATT
TAAAACTTCATTTTTAATTTAAAAGGATCTAGGTGAAGATCCTTTTTGATAATCTCATGACCAAAATCCC
TTAACGTGAGTTTTCGTTCCACTGAGCGTCAGACCCCGTAGAAAAGATCAAAGGATCTTCTTGAGATCCT
TTTTTTCTGCGCGTAATCTGCTGCTTGCAAACAAAAAAACCACCGCTACCAGCGGTGGTTTGTTTGCCGG
ATCAAGAGCTACCAACTCTTTTTCCGAAGGTAACTGGCTTCAGCAGAGCGCAGATACCAAATACTGTTCT
TCTAGTGTAGCCGTAGTTAGGCCACCACTTCAAGAACTCTGTAGCACCGCCTACATACCTCGCTCTGCTA
ATCCTGTTACCAGTGGCTGCTGCCAGTGGCGATAAGTCGTGTCTTACCGGGTTGGACTCAAGACGATAGT
TACCGGATAAGGCGCAGCGGTCGGGCTGAACGGGGGGTTCGTGCACACAGCCCAGCTTGGAGCGAACGAC
CTACACCGAACTGAGATACCTACAGCGTGAGCTATGAGAAAGCGCCACGCTTCCCGAAGGGAGAAAGGCG
GACAGGTATCCGGTAAGCGGCAGGGTCGGAACAGGAGAGCGCACGAGGGAGCTTCCAGGGGGAAACGCCT
GGTATCTTTATAGTCCTGTCGGGTTTCGCCACCTCTGACTTGAGCGTCGATTTTTGTGATGCTCGTCAGG
GGGGCGGAGCCTATGGAAAAACGCCAGCAACGCGGCCTTTTTACGGTTCCTGGCCTTTTGCTGGCCTTTT
GCTCACATGGCTCGACAGATCTGCGCAGCACCATGGCCTGAAATAACCTCTGAAAGAGGAACTTGGTTAG
GTACCTTCTGAGGCGGAAAGAACCAGCTGTGGAATGTGTGTCAGTTAGGGTGTGGAAAGTCCCCAGGCTC
CCCAGCAGGCAGAAGTATGCAAAGCATGCATCTCAATTAGTCAGCAACCAGGTGTGGAAAGTCCCCAGGC
TCCCCAGCAGGCAGAAGTATGCAAAGCATGCATCTCAATTAGTCAGCAACCATAGTCCCGCCCCTAACTC
CGCCCATCCCGCCCCTAACTCCGCCCAGTTCCGCCCATTCTCCGCCCCATGGCTGACTAATTTTTTTTAT
TTATGCAGAGGCCGAGGCCGCCTCGGCCTCTGAGCTATTCCAGAAGTAGTGAGGAGGCTTTTTTGGAGGC
CTAGGCTTTTGCAAAAAGCTTGATTCTTCTGACACAACAGTCTCGAACTTAAGCTGCAGAAGTTGGTCGT
GAGGCACTGGGCAGGTAAGTATCAAGGTTACAAGACAGGTTTAAGGAGACCAATAGAAACTGGGCTTGTC
GAGACAGAGAAGACTCTTGCGTTTCTGATAGGCACCTATTGGTCTTACTGACATCCACTTTGCCTTTCTC
TCCACAGGTGTCCACTCCCAGTTCAATTACAGCTCTTAAGGCTAGAGTACTTAATACGACTCACTATAGG
CTAGCCACCATGGACTATAAGGACCACGACGGAGACTACAAGGATCATGATATTGATTACAAAGACGATG
ACGATAAGATGGCCCCAAAGAAGAAGCGGAAGGTCGGTATCCACGGAGTCCCAGCAGCCGTAGATTTGAG
AACTTTGGGATATTCACAGCAGCAGCAGGAAAAGATCAAGCCCAAAGTGAGGTCGACAGTCGCGCAGCAT
CACGAAGCGCTGGTGGGTCATGGGTTTACACATGCCCACATCGTAGCCTTGTCGCAGCACCCTGCAGCCC
TTGGCACGGTCGCCGTCAAGTACCAGGACATGATTGCGGCGTTGCCGGAAGCCACACATGAGGCGATCGT
CGGTGTGGGGAAACAGTGGAGCGGAGCCCGAGCGCTTGAGGCCCTGTTGACGGTCGCGGGAGAGCTGAGA
GGGCCTCCCCTTCAGCTGGACACGGGCCAGTTGCTGAAGATCGCGAAGCGGGGAGGAGTCACGGCGGTCG
AGGCGGTGCACGCGTGGCGCAATGCACTGACGGGTGCCC
