>Addgene plasmid #60025 | TALEN-mROSA26 KKR | addgene partial sequence | sequence record 100292 | chim-int-F 5'-TCTTACTGACATCCACTTTGCC-3'
CTCCCAGTTCAATTACAGCTCTTAAGGCTAGAGTACTTAATACGACTCACTATAGGCTAGCCACCATGGA
CTATAAGGACCACGACGGAGACTACAAGGATCATGATATTGATTACAAAGACGATGACGATAAGATGGCC
CCAAAGAAGAAGCGGAAGGTCGGTATCCACGGAGTCCCAGCAGCCGTAGATTTGAGAACTTTGGGATATT
CACAGCAGCAGCAGGAAAAGATCAAGCCCAAAGTGAGGTCGACAGTCGCGCAGCATCACGAAGCGCTGGT
GGGTCATGGGTTTACACATGCCCACATCGTAGCCTTGTCGCAGCACCCTGCAGCCCTTGGCACGGTCGCC
GTCAAGTACCAGGACATGATTGCGGCGTTGCCGGAAGCCACACATGAGGCGATCGTCGGTGTGGGGAAAC
AGTGGAGCGGAGCCCGAGCGCTTGAGGCCCTGTTGACGGTCGCGGGAGAGCTGAGAGGGCCTCCCCTTCA
GCTGGACACGGGCCAGTTGCTGAAGATCGCGAAGCGGGGAGGAGTCACGGCGGTCGAGGCGGTGCACGCG
TGGCGCAATGCACTGACGGGTGCCCCCCTGAACCTGACCCCGGACCAAGTGGTGGCTATCGCCAGCCACG
ATGGCGGCAAGCAAGCGCTCGAAACGGTGCAGCGGCTGTTGCCGGTGCTGTGCCAGGACCATGGCCTGAC
CCCGGACCAAGTGGTGGCTATCGCCAGCAACAATGGCGGCAAGCAAGCGCTCGAAACGGTGCAGCGGCTG
TTGCCGGTGCTGTGCCAGGACCATGGCCTGACCCCGGACCAAGTGGTGGCTATCGCCAGCAACGGTGGCG
GCAAGCAAGCGCTCGAAACGGTGCAGCGGCTGTTGCCGGTGCTGTGCCAGGACCATGGCCTGACCCCGGA
CCAAGTGGTGGCTATCGCCAGCAACAATGGCGGCA
