>Addgene plasmid #60025 | TALEN-mROSA26 KKR | addgene partial sequence | sequence record 100293 | zTALE-F 5'-CTCCCCTTCAGCTGGACAC-3'
CGGGGAGGAGTCACGGCGGTCGAGGCGGTGCACGCGTGGCGCAATGCACTGACGGGTGCCCCCCTGAACC
TGACCCCGGACCAAGTGGTGGCTATCGCCAGCCACGATGGCGGCAAGCAAGCGCTCGAAACGGTGCAGCG
GCTGTTGCCGGTGCTGTGCCAGGACCATGGCCTGACCCCGGACCAAGTGGTGGCTATCGCCAGCAACAAT
GGCGGCAAGCAAGCGCTCGAAACGGTGCAGCGGCTGTTGCCGGTGCTGTGCCAGGACCATGGCCTGACCC
CGGACCAAGTGGTGGCTATCGCCAGCAACGGTGGCGGCAAGCAAGCGCTCGAAACGGTGCAGCGGCTGTT
GCCGGTGCTGTGCCAGGACCATGGCCTGACCCCGGACCAAGTGGTGGCTATCGCCAGCAACAATGGCGGC
AAGCAAGCGCTCGAAACGGTGCAGCGGCTGTTGCCGGTGCTGTGCCAGGACCATGGCCTGACCCCGGACC
AAGTGGTGGCTATCGCCAGCAACATTGGCGGCAAGCAAGCGCTCGAAACGGTGCAGCGGCTGTTGCCGGT
GCTGTGCCAGGACCATGGCCTGACCCCGGACCAAGTGGTGGCTATCGCCAGCAACGGTGGCGGCAAGCAA
GCGCTCGAAACGGTGCAGCGGCTGTTGCCGGTGCTGTGCCAGGACCATGGCCTGACTCCGGACCAAGTGG
TGGCTATCGCCAGCCACGATGGCGGCAAGCAAGCGCTCGAAACGGTGCAGCGGCTGTTGCCGGTGCTGTG
CCAGGACCATGGCCTGACCCCGGACCAAGTGGTGGCTATCGCCAGCAACGGTGGCGGCAAGCAAGCGCTC
GAAACGGTGCAGCGGCTGTTGCCGGTGCTGTGCCAGGACCATGGCCTGACCCCGGACCAAGTGGTGGCTA
TCGCCAGCAACAATGGCGGCAAGCAAGCGCTCGAAACGGTGCAGCGGCTGTTGCCGGTGCTGTGCCAGGA
CCATGGCCTGACTCCGGACCAAGTGGTGGCTATCGCCAGCCACGATGGCGGCA
