>Addgene plasmid #60025 | TALEN-mROSA26 KKR | addgene partial sequence | sequence record 100294 | EBV-rev 5'-GTGGTTTGTCCAAACTCATC-3'
GCTCGAAGCGGCCGCTCTAGATTATGAGCGGAAATTGATCTCGCCATTGTTAAACTTGCGTCTGACTTCT
TCCAGTGTCAGAGTTCCCGCTTTGATCATTTCTCCACCAATGAGCAGTTCCTCTACGGACAAAACCGCAC
CATTGCAGTTCGTTTTGCGATTCAACCGTGTGAGCTGGGCCTTATAGTTGCCTTTGAAATGCCCAGAGAC
AAACAAAAACTTAAACTCGGTCACTGATGAAGGATACACTTTCCACCACTCATTTGGATTGATGTGTTTG
TTCCTGGTCTGATTTTCTTTGACATAACGTTGCATCTCATCTGCCTGCCCGATGGGAAGATTGTACCCAC
CGCTGTAGGCTTTCGTGTCGACGATCACTCCGTAATCAATCGGGCTCCCCACCGTATAGATTGCTCCGTC
GGGTTTTCGTGATCCACCGAGATGCTTCCCTCGGTATCCATAAACCTTCATAAAGAACTCCATTACCTTC
ATCTCAAGGATTCTGTCTTGAGTCGAGTTCCTAGCAATTTCGATAAGTTCGATGTATTCATGCGGTACGT
ATTTCAATTTGTGCCGCAGCTCCGACTTTTTCTCCTCAAGTTCACTCTTCACGAGTTGGGAACCTGCCAC
TCGATGTGATGTCCTCTCGGGAATCCTTCTGTTGGTCCGCTTAATCAATGCAGGCGCGTGCGGGAGCCCC
TTCTTCACCGCATCCAAGGCGGGTCGTCCGCCGAGGCAGGCCAGCGCTACGAGGTGGTCGTTGGTCAACG
CGGCCAACGCCGGATCAGGCCGGCTCAGCTGGGCCACAATGCTTTCGAGCGCTTGCTTGCCGCCACCGTT
GCTGGCGATAGCCACCACTTGGTCCGGGGTCAGGCCATGGTCCTGGCACAGCACCGGCAACAGCCGCTGC
ACCGTTTCGAGCGCTTGCTTGCCGCCATTGTTGCTGGCGATAGCCACCACTTGGTCCGGGGTCAGGCCAT
GGTCCTGGCACAGCACCGGCAACAGCCGCTGCACCGTTTCGAGCGCTTGCTTGCCGCCAATGTTGCTGGC
GA
