>Addgene plasmid #60025 | TALEN-mROSA26 KKR | addgene partial sequence | sequence record 100295 | zTALE-R 5'-CTTCTTCACCGCATCCAAG-3'
GCAGGCCAGCGCTACGAGGTGGTCGTTGGTCAACGCGGCCAACGCCGGATCAGGCCGGCTCAGCTGGGCC
ACAATGCTTTCGAGCGCTTGCTTGCCGCCACCGTTGCTGGCGATAGCCACCACTTGGTCCGGGGTCAGGC
CATGGTCCTGGCACAGCACCGGCAACAGCCGCTGCACCGTTTCGAGCGCTTGCTTGCCGCCATTGTTGCT
GGCGATAGCCACCACTTGGTCCGGGGTCAGGCCATGGTCCTGGCACAGCACCGGCAACAGCCGCTGCACC
GTTTCGAGCGCTTGCTTGCCGCCAATGTTGCTGGCGATAGCCACCACTTGGTCCGGGGTCAGGCCATGGT
CCTGGCACAGCACCGGCAACAGCCGCTGCACCGTTTCGAGCGCTTGCTTGCCGCCATCGTGGCTGGCGAT
AGCCACCACTTGGTCCGGAGTCAGGCCATGGTCCTGGCACAGCACCGGCAACAGCCGCTGCACCGTTTCG
AGCGCTTGCTTGCCGCCATCGTGGCTGGCGATAGCCACCACTTGGTCCGGAGTCAGGCCATGGTCCTGGC
ACAGCACCGGCAACAGCCGCTGCACCGTTTCGAGCGCTTGCTTGCCGCCACCGTTGCTGGCGATAGCCAC
CACTTGGTCCGGGGTCAGGCCATGGTCCTGGCACAGCACCGGCAACAGCCGCTGCACCGTTTCGAGCGCT
TGCTTGCCGCCATCGTGGCTGGCGATAGCCACCACTTGGTCCGGAGTCAGGCCATGGTCCTGGCACAGCA
CCGGCAACAGCCGCTGCACCGTTTCGAGCGCTTGCTTGCCGCCAATGTTGCTGGCGATAGCCACCACTTG
GTCCGGGGTCAGGCCATGGTCCTGGCACAGCACCGGCAACAGCCGCTGCACCGTTTCGAGCGCTTGCTTG
CCGCCAATGTTGCTGGCGATAGCCACCACTTGGTCCGGGGTCAGGCCATGGTCCTGGCACAGCACCGGCA
ACAGCCGCTGCACCGTTTCGAGCGCTTGCTTGCCGCCATCGTGGCTGGCGATAGC
