>Addgene plasmid #60025 | TALEN-mROSA26 KKR | addgene partial sequence | sequence record 100296 | TALEN sequence, assembled by Addgene
CTCCCAGTTCAATTACAGCTCTTAAGGCTAGAGTACTTAATACGACTCACTATAGGCTAGCCACCATGGA
CTATAAGGACCACGACGGAGACTACAAGGATCATGATATTGATTACAAAGACGATGACGATAAGATGGCC
CCAAAGAAGAAGCGGAAGGTCGGTATCCACGGAGTCCCAGCAGCCGTAGATTTGAGAACTTTGGGATATT
CACAGCAGCAGCAGGAAAAGATCAAGCCCAAAGTGAGGTCGACAGTCGCGCAGCATCACGAAGCGCTGGT
GGGTCATGGGTTTACACATGCCCACATCGTAGCCTTGTCGCAGCACCCTGCAGCCCTTGGCACGGTCGCC
GTCAAGTACCAGGACATGATTGCGGCGTTGCCGGAAGCCACACATGAGGCGATCGTCGGTGTGGGGAAAC
AGTGGAGCGGAGCCCGAGCGCTTGAGGCCCTGTTGACGGTCGCGGGAGAGCTGAGAGGGCCTCCCCTTCA
GCTGGACACGGGCCAGTTGCTGAAGATCGCGAAGCGGGGAGGAGTCACGGCGGTCGAGGCGGTGCACGCG
TGGCGCAATGCACTGACGGGTGCCCCCCTGAACCTGACCCCGGACCAAGTGGTGGCTATCGCCAGCCACG
ATGGCGGCAAGCAAGCGCTCGAAACGGTGCAGCGGCTGTTGCCGGTGCTGTGCCAGGACCATGGCCTGAC
CCCGGACCAAGTGGTGGCTATCGCCAGCAACAATGGCGGCAAGCAAGCGCTCGAAACGGTGCAGCGGCTG
TTGCCGGTGCTGTGCCAGGACCATGGCCTGACCCCGGACCAAGTGGTGGCTATCGCCAGCAACGGTGGCG
GCAAGCAAGCGCTCGAAACGGTGCAGCGGCTGTTGCCGGTGCTGTGCCAGGACCATGGCCTGACCCCGGA
CCAAGTGGTGGCTATCGCCAGCAACAATGGCGGCAAGCAAGCGCTCGAAACGGTGCAGCGGCTGTTGCCG
GTGCTGTGCCAGGACCATGGCCTGACCCCGGACCAAGTGGTGGCTATCGCCAGCAACATTGGCGGCAAGC
AAGCGCTCGAAACGGTGCAGCGGCTGTTGCCGGTGCTGTGCCAGGACCATGGCCTGACCCCGGACCAAGT
GGTGGCTATCGCCAGCAACGGTGGCGGCAAGCAAGCGCTCGAAACGGTGCAGCGGCTGTTGCCGGTGCTG
TGCCAGGACCATGGCCTGACTCCGGACCAAGTGGTGGCTATCGCCAGCCACGATGGCGGCAAGCAAGCGC
TCGAAACGGTGCAGCGGCTGTTGCCGGTGCTGTGCCAGGACCATGGCCTGACCCCGGACCAAGTGGTGGC
TATCGCCAGCAACGGTGGCGGCAAGCAAGCGCTCGAAACGGTGCAGCGGCTGTTGCCGGTGCTGTGCCAG
GACCATGGCCTGACCCCGGACCAAGTGGTGGCTATCGCCAGCAACAATGGCGGCAAGCAAGCGCTCGAAA
CGGTGCAGCGGCTGTTGCCGGTGCTGTGCCAGGACCATGGCCTGACTCCGGACCAAGTGGTGGCTATCGC
CAGCCACGATGGCGGCAAGCAAGCGCTCGAAACGGTGCAGCGGCTGTTGCCGGTGCTGTGCCAGGACCAT
GGCCTGACCCCGGACCAAGTGGTGGCTATCGCCAGCAACATTGGCGGCAAGCAAGCGCTCGAAACGGTGC
AGCGGCTGTTGCCGGTGCTGTGCCAGGACCATGGCCTGACCCCGGACCAAGTGGTGGCTATCGCCAGCAA
CATTGGCGGCAAGCAAGCGCTCGAAACGGTGCAGCGGCTGTTGCCGGTGCTGTGCCAGGACCATGGCCTG
ACTCCGGACCAAGTGGTGGCTATCGCCAGCCACGATGGCGGCAAGCAAGCGCTCGAAACGGTGCAGCGGC
TGTTGCCGGTGCTGTGCCAGGACCATGGCCTGACCCCGGACCAAGTGGTGGCTATCGCCAGCAACGGTGG
CGGCAAGCAAGCGCTCGAAACGGTGCAGCGGCTGTTGCCGGTGCTGTGCCAGGACCATGGCCTGACTCCG
GACCAAGTGGTGGCTATCGCCAGCCACGATGGCGGCAAGCAAGCGCTCGAAACGGTGCAGCGGCTGTTGC
CGGTGCTGTGCCAGGACCATGGCCTGACTCCGGACCAAGTGGTGGCTATCGCCAGCCACGATGGCGGCAA
GCAAGCGCTCGAAACGGTGCAGCGGCTGTTGCCGGTGCTGTGCCAGGACCATGGCCTGACCCCGGACCAA
GTGGTGGCTATCGCCAGCAACATTGGCGGCAAGCAAGCGCTCGAAACGGTGCAGCGGCTGTTGCCGGTGC
TGTGCCAGGACCATGGCCTGACCCCGGACCAAGTGGTGGCTATCGCCAGCAACAATGGCGGCAAGCAAGC
GCTCGAAACGGTGCAGCGGCTGTTGCCGGTGCTGTGCCAGGACCATGGCCTGACCCCGGACCAAGTGGTG
GCTATCGCCAGCAACGGTGGCGGCAAGCAAGCGCTCGAAAGCATTGTGGCCCAGCTGAGCCGGCCTGATC
CGGCGTTGGCCGCGTTGACCAACGACCACCTCGTAGCGCTGGCCTGCCTCGGCGGACGACCCGCCTTGGA
TGCGGTGAAGAAGGGGCTCCCGCACGCGCCTGCATTGATTAAGCGGACCAACAGAAGGATTCCCGAGAGG
ACATCACATCGAGTGGCAGGTTCCCAACTCGTGAAGAGTGAACTTGAGGAGAAAAAGTCGGAGCTGCGGC
ACAAATTGAAATACGTACCGCATGAATACATCGAACTTATCGAAATTGCTAGGAACTCGACTCAAGACAG
AATCCTTGAGATGAAGGTAATGGAGTTCTTTATGAAGGTTTATGGATACCGAGGGAAGCATCTCGGTGGA
TCACGAAAACCCGACGGAGCAATCTATACGGTGGGGAGCCCGATTGATTACGGAGTGATCGTCGACACGA
AAGCCTACAGCGGTGGGTACAATCTTCCCATCGGGCAGGCAGATGAGATGCAACGTTATGTCAAAGAAAA
TCAGACCAGGAACAAACACATCAATCCAAATGAGTGGTGGAAAGTGTATCCTTCATCAGTGACCGAGTTT
AAGTTTTTGTTTGTCTCTGGGCATTTCAAAGGCAACTATAAGGCCCAGCTCACACGGTTGAATCGCAAAA
CGAACTGCAATGGTGCGGTTTTGTCCGTAGAGGAACTGCTCATTGGTGGAGAAATGATCAAAGCGGGAAC
TCTGACACTGGAAGAAGTCAGACGCAAGTTTAACAATGGCGAGATCAATTTCCGCTCATAATCTAGAGCG
GCCGCTTCGAGC
